Addgene plasmid #110296: pSV272-PfMBP-HypDAE
Purpose: Expresses t-4-hydroxy-L-proline dehydratase activating enzyme in E. coli BL21(DE3)
Depositing lab: Emily Balskus. Depositing organization: Harvard University. Publication: A prominent glycyl radical enzyme in human gut microbiomes metabolizes trans-4-hydroxy-l-proline. Levin BJ, Huang YY, Peck SC, Wei Y, Martinez-Del Campo A, Marks JA, Franzosa EA, Huttenhower C, Balskus EP. Science. 2017 Feb 10;355(6325). pii: 355/6325/eaai8386. doi: 10.1126/science.aai8386. PubMed 28183913.
Backbone
  Vector backbone: pSV-PfMBP
  Backbone manufacturer: Stubbe Lab (see DOI:10.1021/acs.biochem.5b01092)
  Backbone size w/o insert (bp): 6575
  Total vector size (bp): 7484
  Vector type: Bacterial Expression
Growth in bacteria
  Bacterial resistance: Kanamycin, 50 μg/mL
  Growth temperature: 37°C
  Growth strain: DH5alpha
  Copy number: High Copy
Gene/Insert
  Gene/Insert name: t-4-Hydroxy-L-proline Dehydratase Activating Enzyme (alt names: HypD-AE; t4LHypD-AE)
  Species: Clostridium difficile 70-100-2010
  Insert size (bp): 909
  GenBank ID: WP_102822675.1
  Promoter: T7
  Tag / fusion protein: His6 (N terminal on backbone); Maltose Binding Protein (N terminal on backbone)
  Cloning method: Gibson Cloning
  Sequencing primers: 5′ TAATACGACTCACTATAGGG; 3′ GCTAGTTATTGCTCAGCGG
Terms and licenses: Academic/Nonprofit Terms; Industry Terms: Not Available to Industry
How to cite: pSV272-PfMBP-HypDAE was a gift from Emily Balskus (Addgene plasmid # 110296 ; http://n2t.net/addgene:110296 ; RRID:Addgene_110296)
