[The description below was written by a language model from this plasmid's Addgene catalogue record and pLannotate feature annotations shown in this document.]
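Description:
pSV272-PfMBP-HypDAE is a bacterial expression plasmid of about 7.5 kb, built on the pSV-PfMBP backbone, for producing the trans-4-hydroxy-L-proline dehydratase activating enzyme (HypD-AE) of Clostridium difficile 70-100-2010 in E. coli BL21(DE3). It replicates from a ColE1/pMB1-type origin and is selected with kanamycin through an aph(3')-Ia gene. The catalogue lists it as high copy, although the annotation also finds the pBR322-derived bom region and a rop gene, which normally moderates copy number. An f1 origin and short remnants of tetracycline-resistance and lacI sequence are also present as backbone carry-over.

Expression is driven by a T7 promoter with an adjacent lac operator and the T7 gene 10 ribosome binding site. A plasmid-borne lacI gene supplies repressor, so transcription depends on T7 RNA polymerase in the DE3 host and is inducible with IPTG. The open reading frame begins with a His6 tag, followed by a maltose-binding protein annotated as coming from Pyrococcus furiosus (the "Pf" in the name), a TEV protease cleavage site, and then the 909 bp HypD-AE coding sequence, which was inserted by Gibson assembly. This arrangement allows affinity purification, with the MBP partner typically aiding solubility and TEV cleavage removing the tags. HSV and His tag sequences lie downstream of the insert, before the T7 terminator. The record lists only N-terminal tags, so these are probably untranslated vector remnants, though the record does not confirm this.

The associated publication concerns a glycyl radical enzyme from the human gut microbiome that metabolises trans-4-hydroxy-L-proline, and the activating enzyme made from this plasmid would serve in biochemical study of that system. The depositor sequence and the repository's sequencing result differ by only a few bases and have the same feature layout.
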