Features (pLannotate 1.2.2; 24 found; start..end, strand, type, name):
     15..33      +  promoter       T7 promoter: promoter for bacteriophage T7 RNA polymerase
     34..58      +  protein_bind   lac operator: The lac repressor binds to the lac operator to inhibit transcription in E. coli. This inhibition can be relieved by adding lactose or isopropyl-β-D-thiogalactopyranoside (IPTG). lac repressor encoded by lacI
     73..95      +  RBS            RBS: efficient ribosome binding site from bacteriophage T7 gene 10 (Olins and Rangwala, 1989)
    115..132     +  CDS            6xHis: 6xHis affinity tag
    163..1290    +  CDS            malE (fragment): MALE_PYRFU - Experimental evidence at protein level: Swiss-Prot protein existence level 1. Involved in an abc transport system for maltotriose. Binds maltotriose much more tightly than maltose. From Pyrococcus furiosus (strain ATCC 43587 / DSM 3638 / JCM 8422 / Vc1).
   1342..1362    +  CDS            TEV site: tobacco etch virus (TEV) protease recognition and cleavage site
   1369..2274    +  CDS            pflE: HYPDA_CLODI - Also known as csdA From Clostridioides difficile (Peptoclostridium difficile).
   2307..2339    +  CDS            HSV tag: HSV (herpes simplex virus) epitope tag
   2346..2363    +  CDS            9xHis (fragment): 9xHis affinity tag
   2373..2422    +  CDS            SET1 (fragment): solubility-enhancement tag derived from T7 phage gene 10B
   2430..2477    +  terminator     T7 terminator: transcription terminator for bacteriophage T7 RNA polymerase
   2514..2969    +  rep_origin     f1 ori (sequence partly withheld): f1 bacteriophage origin of replication; arrow indicates direction of (+) strand synthesis
   2996..3053    +  promoter       AmpR promoter (fragment): bla
   3062..3877    -  CDS            KanR: aminoglycoside phosphotransferase; aph(3')-Ia; confers resistance to kanamycin in bacteria or G418 (Geneticin®) in eukaryotes
   3999..4587    +  rep_origin     ori: high-copy-number ColE1/pMB1/pBR322/pUC origin of replication
   4773..4915    -  misc_feature   bom: basis of mobility region from pBR322
   5017..5208    -  CDS            rop: Rop protein, which maintains plasmids at low copy number; rop
   5225..5605    +  CDS            YPB1_ECOLX: Protein predicted: Swiss-Prot protein existence level 4. From Escherichia coli.
   5677..5968    -  CDS            TcR (fragment): tetracycline efflux protein; tet; confers resistance to tetracycline
   5983..6004    -  protein_bind   CAP binding site: CAP binding activates transcription in the presence of cAMP. E. coli catabolite activator protein
   6017..7099    -  CDS            lacI: lac repressor; lacI; The lac repressor binds to the lac operator to inhibit transcription in E. coli. This inhibition can be relieved by adding lactose or isopropyl-β-D-thiogalactopyranoside (IPTG).
   7100..7177    -  promoter       lacI promoter: lacI
   7185..7278    -  CDS            TcR (fragment): tetracycline efflux protein; tet; confers resistance to tetracycline
   7279..7478    -  CDS            lacI (fragment): lac repressor; lacI; The lac repressor binds to the lac operator to inhibit transcription in E. coli. This inhibition can be relieved by adding lactose or isopropyl-β-D-thiogalactopyranoside (IPTG).
>Addgene plasmid #110296 | pSV272-PfMBP-HypDAE | depositor full sequence | sequence record 207591 | pSV272-PfMBP-HypDAE sequence 7484 bps
CGATCCCGCGAAATTAATACGACTCACTATAGGGGAATTGTGAGCGGATAACAATTCCCCTCTAGAAATA
ATTTTGTTTAACTTTAAGAAGGAGATATACACATGGGTTCTTCTCACCATCACCATCACCATGGTAGCGG
AAGTGGAAGCGGCAGCAGCGGCGGAAAAGTTGTTATTTGGCATGCAATGCAACCCAATGAGCTTGAGGTC
TTCCAAAGCTTAGCGGAAGAATACATGGCACTCTGTCCAGAAGTTGAGATAGTTTTTGAACAAAAGCCAA
ACTTGGAAGATGCTCTTAAGGCTGCAATACCCACAGGTCAAGGTCCTGACCTCTTTATCTGGGCTCACGA
CTGGATTGGAAAGTTTGCTGAGGCAGGATTACTTGAGCCAATTGATGAATATGTAACTGAAGATCTCCTT
AACGAGTTTGCTCCAATGGCCCAGGATGCAATGCAGTATAAAGGTCACTACTATGCTCTACCATTCGCCG
CTGAAACAGTTGCAATAATCTACAACAAAGAAATGGTTAGCGAGCCACCGAAAACCTTTGATGAGATGAA
GGCAATAATGGAGAAGTACTATGATCCAGCAAATGAGAAGTATGGAATAGCTTGGCCAATTAATGCCTAC
TTTATCTCAGCAATTGCTCAGGCCTTTGGTGGTTACTACTTTGACGACAAAACAGAGCAACCGGGACTAG
ATAAGCCTGAGACAATCGAAGGATTTAAGTTCTTCTTCACAGAAATATGGCCATACATGGCTCCAACTGG
AGACTACAACACTCAACAGAGTATATTCCTCGAGGGTAGAGCCCCAATGATGGTTAATGGTCCATGGAGC
ATTAACGACGTTAAGAAGGCAGGAATAAACTTTGGAGTGGTTCCACTACCTCCAATAATCAAGGATGGTA
AGGAGTACTGGCCAAGGCCTTACGGTGGAGTTAAGTTGATTTACTTCGCAGCGGGAATAAAGAACAAGGA
TGCTGCATGGAAGTTCGCAAAGTGGCTTACCACAAGCGAAGAGTCAATTAAGACATTGGCACTAGAGCTG
GGATACATACCGGTTCTTACGAAGGTTCTTGATGATCCAGAAATTAAGAATGATCCAGTAATCTATGGCT
TTGGACAAGCAGTTCAGCACGCATACCTAATGCCAAAGAGTCCAAAGATGAGTGCTGTTTGGGGCGGAGT
TGATGGGGCAATTAACGAAATCCTCCAAGATCCACAAAACGCTGACATTGAAGGAATACTAAAGAAGTAT
CAACAAGAAATCCTTAACAACATGCAAGGAGGGAGCTCGAACAACAACAACAATAACAATAACAACAACC
TCGGGATCGAGGAAAACCTGTATTTTCAGGGCGCCCATATGAATCCATTAGTTATAAACTTACAAAAATG
TAGCATACATGATGGACCAGGGATAAGAAGTACAGTATTTTTTAAAGGGTGTCCACTTGAATGTGTTTGG
TGTCATAATCCAGAGAGTCAAACATATACAAAACAAGTTTTGTATAATGAAGAAAGATGTTCAAAATGTG
AAGCATGTATAAATATATGCCCTCATAAGGCAATTTACAAAGGTGAAACAAAAATATGCTTAGACCAAGA
TAAGTGTGAGTTTTGTGAAACTTGCTTAGACTATTGTGTAAACAATGCAAGAGAGATTGTTGGTCAAGAG
TATTCTGTAAGAGATTTGGTTAAAGAGATAGAGAAGGATAGAATTTTCTATGAAGAATCAGGTGGTGGAG
TAACTCTATCAGGTGGAGAAGTAATGGCTCAAGATATGGACTTCATTTGTGGAGTAATAAACATGTGCAA
ATCAAAGGGAATCCATGTAGCAATTGATACATGTGGCTATGCAAAGTCAGAAAATTATGAAAGAGTTGCT
AAATGTGCAGATTTGTTTTTATATGATATTAAGCTTATTGATGAAGATAAGCACATAAAATTTACAGGAA
AATCAAATGACTTAATACTGAAAAATGTTAAGATTTTAAGTGAATTAGGGGCTAACATAAATATAAGAAT
ACCATTAATTGTAGGAGTAAATGTAGATGATGAAAATTTAGAGGTTAAAAAAATGATAGAGTTTTTAAAG
CCTTTGAATATACAAGCAGTAAGTCTTCTTCCATATCATAATATTGGTAAACACAAGTATGATAAAATTT
ATAAAAAGTATGAAGGAGAAGAACTACAAAGACCATCAGAAGAAAAATTAGAGGAAATAAAAAGACTGTT
TGAAGCAAGTAATTTCAATACTAAGATTGGAGGGTAACGGCCGCACTCGAGATCAAACGGGCTAGCCAGC
CAGAACTCGCCCCGGAAGACCCCGAGGATGTCGAGCACCACCACCACCACCACTGAGATCCGGCTGCTAA
CAAAGCCCGAAAGGAAGCTGAGTTGGCTGCTGCCACCGCTGAGCAATAACTAGCATAACCCCTTGGGGCC
TCTAAACGGGTCTTGAGGGGTTTTTTGCTGAAAGGAGGAACTATATCCGGATTGGCGAATGGG
[124 nt withheld, positions 2514-2637]
C
[91 nt withheld, positions 2639-2729]
A
[49 nt withheld, positions 2731-2779]
CCTTTGACGTTGGAGTCCACGTTCTTT
[37 nt withheld, positions 2807-2843]
ACCCTATCTCGGTCTATTCTTTTGATTTATAAGGGATTTTGCCGATTTCGGCCTATTGGTTAAAAAATGA
GCTGATTTAACAAAAATTTAACGCGAATTTTAACAAAATATTAACGTTTACAATTTCAGGTGGCACTTTT
CGGGGAAATGTGCGCGGAACCCCTATTTGTTTATTTTTCTAAATACATTCAAATATGTATCCGCTCATGA
ATTAATTCTTAGAAAAACTCATCGAGCATCAAATGAAACTGCAATTTATTCATATCAGGATTATCAATAC
CATATTTTTGAAAAAGCCGTTTCTGTAATGAAGGAGAAAACTCACCGAGGCAGTTCCATAGGATGGCAAG
ATCCTGGTATCGGTCTGCGATTCCGACTCGTCCAACATCAATACAACCTATTAATTTCCCCTCGTCAAAA
ATAAGGTTATCAAGTGAGAAATCACCATGAGTGACGACTGAATCCGGTGAGAATGGCAAAAGTTTATGCA
TTTCTTTCCAGACTTGTTCAACAGGCCAGCCATTACGCTCGTCATCAAAATCACTCGCATCAACCAAACC
GTTATTCATTCGTGATTGCGCCTGAGCGAGACGAAATACGCGATCGCTGTTAAAAGGACAATTACAAACA
GGAATCGAATGCAACCGGCGCAGGAACACTGCCAGCGCATCAACAATATTTTCACCTGAATCAGGATATT
CTTCTAATACCTGGAATGCTGTTTTCCCGGGGATCGCAGTGGTGAGTAACCATGCATCATCAGGAGTACG
GATAAAATGCTTGATGGTCGGAAGAGGCATAAATTCCGTCAGCCAGTTTAGTCTGACCATCTCATCTGTA
ACATCATTGGCAACGCTACCTTTGCCATGTTTCAGAAACAACTCTGGCGCATCGGGCTTCCCATACAATC
GATAGATTGTCGCACCTGATTGCCCGACATTATCGCGAGCCCATTTATACCCATATAAATCAGCATCCAT
GTTGGAATTTAATCGCGGCCTAGAGCAAGACGTTTCCCGTTGAATATGGCTCATAACACCCCTTGTATTA
CTGTTTATGTAAGCAGACAGTTTTATTGTTCATGACCAAAATCCCTTAACGTGAGTTTTCGTTCCACTGA
GCGTCAGACCCCGTAGAAAAGATCAAAGGATCTTCTTGAGATCCTTTTTTTCTGCGCGTAATCTGCTGCT
TGCAAACAAAAAAACCACCGCTACCAGCGGTGGTTTGTTTGCCGGATCAAGAGCTACCAACTCTTTTTCC
GAAGGTAACTGGCTTCAGCAGAGCGCAGATACCAAATACTGTCCTTCTAGTGTAGCCGTAGTTAGGCCAC
CACTTCAAGAACTCTGTAGCACCGCCTACATACCTCGCTCTGCTAATCCTGTTACCAGTGGCTGCTGCCA
GTGGCGATAAGTCGTGTCTTACCGGGTTGGACTCAAGACGATAGTTACCGGATAAGGCGCAGCGGTCGGG
CTGAACGGGGGGTTCGTGCACACAGCCCAGCTTGGAGCGAACGACCTACACCGAACTGAGATACCTACAG
CGTGAGCTATGAGAAAGCGCCACGCTTCCCGAAGGGAGAAAGGCGGACAGGTATCCGGTAAGCGGCAGGG
TCGGAACAGGAGAGCGCACGAGGGAGCTTCCAGGGGGAAACGCCTGGTATCTTTATAGTCCTGTCGGGTT
TCGCCACCTCTGACTTGAGCGTCGATTTTTGTGATGCTCGTCAGGGGGGCGGAGCCTATGGAAAAACGCC
AGCAACGCGGCCTTTTTACGGTTCCTGGCCTTTTGCTGGCCTTTTGCTCACATGTTCTTTCCTGCGTTAT
CCCCTGATTCTGTGGATAACCGTATTACCGCCTTTGAGTGAGCTGATACCGCTCGCCGCAGCCGAACGAC
CGAGCGCAGCGAGTCAGTGAGCGAGGAAGCGGAAGAGCGCCTGATGCGGTATTTTCTCCTTACGCATCTG
TGCGGTATTTCACACCGCATATATGGTGCACTCTCAGTACAATCTGCTCTGATGCCGCATAGTTAAGCCA
GTATACACTCCGCTATCGCTACGTGACTGGGTCATGGCTGCGCCCCGACACCCGCCAACACCCGCTGACG
CGCCCTGACGGGCTTGTCTGCTCCCGGCATCCGCTTACAGACAAGCTGTGACCGTCTCCGGGAGCTGCAT
GTGTCAGAGGTTTTCACCGTCATCACCGAAACGCGCGAGGCAGCTGCGGTAAAGCTCATCAGCGTGGTCG
TGAAGCGATTCACAGATGTCTGCCTGTTCATCCGCGTCCAGCTCGTTGAGTTTCTCCAGAAGCGTTAATG
TCTGGCTTCTGATAAAGCGGGCCATGTTAAGGGCGGTTTTTTCCTGTTTGGTCACTGATGCCTCCGTGTA
AGGGGGATTTCTGTTCATGGGGGTAATGATACCGATGAAACGAGAGAGGATGCTCACGATACGGGTTACT
GATGATGAACATGCCCGGTTACTGGAACGTTGTGAGGGTAAACAACTGGCGGTATGGATGCGGCGGGACC
AGAGAAAAATCACTCAGGGTCAATGCCAGCGCTTCGTTAATACAGATGTAGGTGTTCCACAGGGTAGCCA
GCAGCATCCTGCGATGCAGATCCGGAACATAATGGTGCAGGGCGCTGACTTCCGCGTTTCCAGACTTTAC
GAAACACGGAAACCGAAGACCATTCATGTTGTTGCTCAGGTCGCAGACGTTTTGCAGCAGCAGTCGCTTC
ACGTTCGCTCGCGTATCGGTGATTCATTCTGCTAACCAGTAAGGCAACCCCGCCAGCCTAGCCGGGTCCT
CAACGACAGGAGCACGATCATGCGCACCCGTGGGGCCGCCATGCCGGCGATAATGGCCTGCTTCTCGCCG
AAACGTTTGGTGGCGGGACCAGTGACGAAGGCTTGAGCGAGGGCGTGCAAGATTCCGAATACCGCAAGCG
ACAGGCCGATCATCGTCGCGCTCCAGCGAAAGCGGTCCTCGCCGAAAATGACCCAGAGCGCTGCCGGCAC
CTGTCCTACGAGTTGCATGATAAAGAAGACAGTCATAAGTGCGGCGACGATAGTCATGCCCCGCGCCCAC
CGGAAGGAGCTGACTGGGTTGAAGGCTCTCAAGGGCATCGGTCGAGATCCCGGTGCCTAATGAGTGAGCT
AACTTACATTAATTGCGTTGCGCTCACTGCCCGCTTTCCAGTCGGGAAACCTGTCGTGCCAGCTGCATTA
ATGAATCGGCCAACGCGCGGGGAGAGGCGGTTTGCGTATTGGGCGCAAGGGTGGTTTTTCTTTTCACCAG
TGAGACGGGCAACAGCTGATTGCCCTTCACCGCCTGGCCCTGAGAGAGTTGCAGCAAGCGGTCCACGCTG
GTTTGCCCCAGCAGGCGAAAATCCTGTTTGATGGTGGTTAACGGCGGGATATAACATGAGCTGTCTTCGG
TATCGTCGTATCCCACTACCGAGATATCCGCACCAACGCGCAGCCCGGACTCGGTAATGGCGCGCATTGC
GCCCAGCGCCATCTGATCGTTGGCAACCAGCATCGCAGTGGGAACGATGCCCTCATTCAGCATTTGCATG
GTTTGTTGAAAACCGGACATGGCACTCCAGTCGCCTTCCCGTTCCGCTATCGGCTGAATTTGATTGCGAG
TGAGATATTTATGCCAGCCAGCCAGACGCAGACGCGCCGAGACAGAACTTAATGGGCCCGCTAACAGCGC
GATTTGCTGGTGACCCAATGCGACCAGATGCTCCACGCCCAGTCGCGTACCGTCTTCATGGGAGAAAATA
ATACTGTTGATGGGTGTCTGGTCAGAGACATCAAGAAATAACGCCGGAACATTAGTGCAGGCAGCTTCCA
CAGCAATGGCATCCTGGTCATCCAGCGGATAGTTAATGATCAGCCCACTGACGCGTTGCGCGAGAAGATT
GTGCACCGCCGCTTTACAGGCTTCGACGCCGCTTCGTTCTACCATCGACACCACCACGCTGGCACCCAGT
TGATCGGCGCGAGATTTAATCGCCGCGACAATTTGCGACGGCGCGTGCAGGGCCAGACTGGAGGTGGCAA
CGCCAATCAGCAACGACTGTTTGCCCGCCAGTTGTTGTGCCACGCGGTTGGGAATGTAATTCAGCTCCGC
CATCGCCGCTTCCACTTTTTCCCGCGTTTTCGCAGAAACGTGGCTGGCCTGGTTCACCACGCGGGAAACG
GTCTGATAAGAGACACCGGCATACTCTGCGACATCGTATAACGTTACTGGTTTCACATTCACCACCCTGA
ATTGACTCTCTTCCGGGCGCTATCATGCCATACCGCGAAAGGTTTTGCGCCATTCGATGGTGTCCGGGAT
CTCGACGCTCTCCCTTATGCGACTCCTGCATTAGGAAGCAGCCCAGTAGTAGGTTGAGGCCGTTGAGCAC
CGCCGCCGCAAGGAATGGTGCATGCGCAACGCCAATCAGCAACGACTGTTTGCCCGCCAGTTGTTGTGCC
ACGCGGTTGGGAATGTAATTCAGCTCCGCCATCGCCGCTTCCACTTTTTCCCGCGTTTTCGCAGAAACGT
GGCTGGCCTGGTTCACCACGCGGGAAACGGTCTGATAAGAGACACCGGCATACTCTGCGACATCGTATAA
CGTTACTGGTTTCACAGATCT
