Features (pLannotate 1.2.2; 24 found; start..end, strand, type, name):
     15..33      +  promoter       T7 promoter: promoter for bacteriophage T7 RNA polymerase
     34..58      +  protein_bind   lac operator: The lac repressor binds to the lac operator to inhibit transcription in E. coli. This inhibition can be relieved by adding lactose or isopropyl-β-D-thiogalactopyranoside (IPTG). lac repressor encoded by lacI
     73..95      +  RBS            RBS: efficient ribosome binding site from bacteriophage T7 gene 10 (Olins and Rangwala, 1989)
    115..132     +  CDS            6xHis: 6xHis affinity tag
    163..1290    +  CDS            malE (fragment): MALE_PYRFU - Experimental evidence at protein level: Swiss-Prot protein existence level 1. Involved in an abc transport system for maltotriose. Binds maltotriose much more tightly than maltose. From Pyrococcus furiosus (strain ATCC 43587 / DSM 3638 / JCM 8422 / Vc1).
   1342..1362    +  CDS            TEV site: tobacco etch virus (TEV) protease recognition and cleavage site
   1369..2274    +  CDS            pflE: HYPDA_CLODI - Also known as csdA From Clostridioides difficile (Peptoclostridium difficile).
   2307..2339    +  CDS            HSV tag: HSV (herpes simplex virus) epitope tag
   2346..2363    +  CDS            9xHis (fragment): 9xHis affinity tag
   2373..2422    +  CDS            SET1 (fragment): solubility-enhancement tag derived from T7 phage gene 10B
   2430..2477    +  terminator     T7 terminator: transcription terminator for bacteriophage T7 RNA polymerase
   2514..2942    +  rep_origin     f1 ori (sequence partly withheld): f1 bacteriophage origin of replication; arrow indicates direction of (+) strand synthesis
   2995..3052    +  promoter       AmpR promoter (fragment): bla
   3061..3876    -  CDS            KanR: aminoglycoside phosphotransferase; aph(3')-Ia; confers resistance to kanamycin in bacteria or G418 (Geneticin®) in eukaryotes
   3998..4586    +  rep_origin     ori: high-copy-number ColE1/pMB1/pBR322/pUC origin of replication
   4772..4911    -  misc_feature   bom: basis of mobility region from pBR322
   5013..5204    -  CDS            rop: Rop protein, which maintains plasmids at low copy number; rop
   5221..5601    +  CDS            YPB1_ECOLX: Protein predicted: Swiss-Prot protein existence level 4. From Escherichia coli.
   5673..5964    -  CDS            TcR (fragment): tetracycline efflux protein; tet; confers resistance to tetracycline
   5979..6000    -  protein_bind   CAP binding site: CAP binding activates transcription in the presence of cAMP. E. coli catabolite activator protein
   6013..7095    -  CDS            lacI: lac repressor; lacI; The lac repressor binds to the lac operator to inhibit transcription in E. coli. This inhibition can be relieved by adding lactose or isopropyl-β-D-thiogalactopyranoside (IPTG).
   7096..7173    -  promoter       lacI promoter: lacI
   7181..7274    -  CDS            TcR (fragment): tetracycline efflux protein; tet; confers resistance to tetracycline
   7275..7474    -  CDS            lacI (fragment): lac repressor; lacI; The lac repressor binds to the lac operator to inhibit transcription in E. coli. This inhibition can be relieved by adding lactose or isopropyl-β-D-thiogalactopyranoside (IPTG).
>Addgene plasmid #110296 | pSV272-PfMBP-HypDAE | addgene full sequence | sequence record 211446 | Addgene NGS Result
CGATCCCGCGAAATTAATACGACTCACTATAGGGGAATTGTGAGCGGATAACAATTCCCCTCTAGAAATA
ATTTTGTTTAACTTTAAGAAGGAGATATACACATGGGTTCTTCTCACCATCACCATCACCATGGTAGCGG
AAGTGGAAGCGGCAGCAGCGGCGGAAAAGTTGTTATTTGGCATGCAATGCAACCCAATGAGCTTGAGGTC
TTCCAAAGCTTAGCGGAAGAATACATGGCACTCTGTCCAGAAGTTGAGATAGTTTTTGAACAAAAGCCAA
ACTTGGAAGATGCTCTTAAGGCTGCAATACCCACAGGTCAAGGTCCTGACCTCTTTATCTGGGCTCACGA
CTGGATTGGAAAGTTTGCTGAGGCAGGATTACTTGAGCCAATTGATGAATATGTAACTGAAGATCTCCTT
AACGAGTTTGCTCCAATGGCCCAGGATGCAATGCAGTATAAAGGTCACTACTATGCTCTACCATTCGCCG
CTGAAACAGTTGCAATAATCTACAACAAAGAAATGGTTAGCGAGCCACCGAAAACCTTTGATGAGATGAA
GGCAATAATGGAGAAGTACTATGATCCAGCAAATGAGAAGTATGGAATAGCTTGGCCAATTAATGCCTAC
TTTATCTCAGCAATTGCTCAGGCCTTTGGTGGTTACTACTTTGACGACAAAACAGAGCAACCGGGACTAG
ATAAGCCTGAGACAATCGAAGGATTTAAGTTCTTCTTCACAGAAATATGGCCATACATGGCTCCAACTGG
AGACTACAACACTCAACAGAGTATATTCCTCGAGGGTAGAGCCCCAATGATGGTTAATGGTCCATGGAGC
ATTAACGACGTTAAGAAGGCAGGAATAAACTTTGGAGTGGTTCCACTACCTCCAATAATCAAGGATGGTA
AGGAGTACTGGCCAAGGCCTTACGGTGGAGTTAAGTTGATTTACTTCGCAGCGGGAATAAAGAACAAGGA
TGCTGCATGGAAGTTCGCAAAGTGGCTTACCACAAGCGAAGAGTCAATTAAGACATTGGCACTAGAGCTG
GGATACATACCGGTTCTTACGAAGGTTCTTGATGATCCAGAAATTAAGAATGATCCAGTAATCTATGGCT
TTGGACAAGCAGTTCAGCACGCATACCTAATGCCAAAGAGTCCAAAGATGAGTGCTGTTTGGGGCGGAGT
TGATGGGGCAATTAACGAAATCCTCCAAGATCCACAAAACGCTGACATTGAAGGAATACTAAAGAAGTAT
CAACAAGAAATCCTTAACAACATGCAAGGAGGGAGCTCGAACAACAACAACAATAACAATAACAACAACC
TCGGGATCGAGGAAAACCTGTATTTTCAGGGCGCCCATATGAATCCATTAGTTATAAACTTACAAAAATG
TAGCATACATGATGGACCAGGGATAAGAAGTACAGTATTTTTTAAAGGGTGTCCACTTGAATGTGTTTGG
TGTCATAATCCAGAGAGTCAAACATATACAAAACAAGTTTTGTATAATGAAGAAAGATGTTCAAAATGTG
AAGCATGTATAAATATATGCCCTCATAAGGCAATTTACAAAGGTGAAACAAAAATATGCTTAGACCAAGA
TAAGTGTGAGTTTTGTGAAACTTGCTTAGACTATTGTGTAAACAATGCAAGAGAGATTGTTGGTCAAGAG
TATTCTGTAAGAGATTTGGTTAAAGAGATAGAGAAGGATAGAATTTTCTATGAAGAATCAGGTGGTGGAG
TAACTCTATCAGGTGGAGAAGTAATGGCTCAAGATATGGACTTCATTTGTGGAGTAATAAACATGTGCAA
ATCAAAGGGAATCCATGTAGCAATTGATACATGTGGCTATGCAAAGTCAGAAAATTATGAAAGAGTTGCT
AAATGTGCAGATTTGTTTTTATATGATATTAAGCTTATTGATGAAGATAAGCACATAAAATTTACAGGAA
AATCAAATGACTTAATACTGAAAAATGTTAAGATTTTAAGTGAATTAGGGGCTAACATAAATATAAGAAT
ACCATTAATTGTAGGAGTAAATGTAGATGATGAAAATTTAGAGGTTAAAAAAATGATAGAGTTTTTAAAG
CCTTTGAATATACAAGCAGTAAGTCTTCTTCCATATCATAATATTGGTAAACACAAGTATGATAAAATTT
ATAAAAAGTATGAAGGAGAAGAACTACAAAGACCATCAGAAGAAAAATTAGAGGAAATAAAAAGACTGTT
TGAAGCAAGTAATTTCAATACTAAGATTGGAGGGTAACGGCCGCACTCGAGATCAAACGGGCTAGCCAGC
CAGAACTCGCCCCGGAAGACCCCGAGGATGTCGAGCACCACCACCACCACCACTGAGATCCGGCTGCTAA
CAAAGCCCGAAAGGAAGCTGAGTTGGCTGCTGCCACCGCTGAGCAATAACTAGCATAACCCCTTGGGGCC
TCTAAACGGGTCTTGAGGGGTTTTTTGCTGAAAGGAGGAACTATATCCGGATTGGCGAATGGG
[124 nt withheld, positions 2514-2637]
C
[91 nt withheld, positions 2639-2729]
A
[49 nt withheld, positions 2731-2779]
CCTTTGACGTTGGAGTCCACGTTCTTT
[37 nt withheld, positions 2807-2843]
ACCCTATCTCGGTCTATTCTTTTGATTTATAAGGGATTTTGCCGATTTCGGCCTATTGGTTAAAAAATGA
GCTGATTTAACAAAAATTTAACGCGAATTTTAACAAAATATTAACGCTTACAATTTAGGTGGCACTTTTC
GGGGAAATGTGCGCGGAACCCCTATTTGTTTATTTTTCTAAATACATTCAAATATGTATCCGCTCATGAA
TTAATTCTTAGAAAAACTCATCGAGCATCAAATGAAACTGCAATTTATTCATATCAGGATTATCAATACC
ATATTTTTGAAAAAGCCGTTTCTGTAATGAAGGAGAAAACTCACCGAGGCAGTTCCATAGGATGGCAAGA
TCCTGGTATCGGTCTGCGATTCCGACTCGTCCAACATCAATACAACCTATTAATTTCCCCTCGTCAAAAA
TAAGGTTATCAAGTGAGAAATCACCATGAGTGACGACTGAATCCGGTGAGAATGGCAAAAGTTTATGCAT
TTCTTTCCAGACTTGTTCAACAGGCCAGCCATTACGCTCGTCATCAAAATCACTCGCATCAACCAAACCG
TTATTCATTCGTGATTGCGCCTGAGCGAGACGAAATACGCGATCGCTGTTAAAAGGACAATTACAAACAG
GAATCGAATGCAACCGGCGCAGGAACACTGCCAGCGCATCAACAATATTTTCACCTGAATCAGGATATTC
TTCTAATACCTGGAATGCTGTTTTCCCGGGGATCGCAGTGGTGAGTAACCATGCATCATCAGGAGTACGG
ATAAAATGCTTGATGGTCGGAAGAGGCATAAATTCCGTCAGCCAGTTTAGTCTGACCATCTCATCTGTAA
CATCATTGGCAACGCTACCTTTGCCATGTTTCAGAAACAACTCTGGCGCATCGGGCTTCCCATACAATCG
ATAGATTGTCGCACCTGATTGCCCGACATTATCGCGAGCCCATTTATACCCATATAAATCAGCATCCATG
TTGGAATTTAATCGCGGCCTAGAGCAAGACGTTTCCCGTTGAATATGGCTCATAACACCCCTTGTATTAC
TGTTTATGTAAGCAGACAGTTTTATTGTTCATGACCAAAATCCCTTAACGTGAGTTTTCGTTCCACTGAG
CGTCAGACCCCGTAGAAAAGATCAAAGGATCTTCTTGAGATCCTTTTTTTCTGCGCGTAATCTGCTGCTT
GCAAACAAAAAAACCACCGCTACCAGCGGTGGTTTGTTTGCCGGATCAAGAGCTACCAACTCTTTTTCCG
AAGGTAACTGGCTTCAGCAGAGCGCAGATACCAAATACTGTCCTTCTAGTGTAGCCGTAGTTAGGCCACC
ACTTCAAGAACTCTGTAGCACCGCCTACATACCTCGCTCTGCTAATCCTGTTACCAGTGGCTGCTGCCAG
TGGCGATAAGTCGTGTCTTACCGGGTTGGACTCAAGACGATAGTTACCGGATAAGGCGCAGCGGTCGGGC
TGAACGGGGGGTTCGTGCACACAGCCCAGCTTGGAGCGAACGACCTACACCGAACTGAGATACCTACAGC
GTGAGCTATGAGAAAGCGCCACGCTTCCCGAAGGGAGAAAGGCGGACAGGTATCCGGTAAGCGGCAGGGT
CGGAACAGGAGAGCGCACGAGGGAGCTTCCAGGGGGAAACGCCTGGTATCTTTATAGTCCTGTCGGGTTT
CGCCACCTCTGACTTGAGCGTCGATTTTTGTGATGCTCGTCAGGGGGGCGGAGCCTATGGAAAAACGCCA
GCAACGCGGCCTTTTTACGGTTCCTGGCCTTTTGCTGGCCTTTTGCTCACATGTTCTTTCCTGCGTTATC
CCCTGATTCTGTGGATAACCGTATTACCGCCTTTGAGTGAGCTGATACCGCTCGCCGCAGCCGAACGACC
GAGCGCAGCGAGTCAGTGAGCGAGGAAGCGGAAGAGCGCCTGATGCGGTATTTTCTCCTTACGCATCTGT
GCGGTATTTCACACCGCAATGGTGCACTCTCAGTACAATCTGCTCTGATGCCGCATAGTTAAGCCAGTAT
ACACTCCGCTATCGCTACGTGACTGGGTCATGGCTGCGCCCCGACACCCGCCAACACCCGCTGACGCGCC
CTGACGGGCTTGTCTGCTCCCGGCATCCGCTTACAGACAAGCTGTGACCGTCTCCGGGAGCTGCATGTGT
CAGAGGTTTTCACCGTCATCACCGAAACGCGCGAGGCAGCTGCGGTAAAGCTCATCAGCGTGGTCGTGAA
GCGATTCACAGATGTCTGCCTGTTCATCCGCGTCCAGCTCGTTGAGTTTCTCCAGAAGCGTTAATGTCTG
GCTTCTGATAAAGCGGGCCATGTTAAGGGCGGTTTTTTCCTGTTTGGTCACTGATGCCTCCGTGTAAGGG
GGATTTCTGTTCATGGGGGTAATGATACCGATGAAACGAGAGAGGATGCTCACGATACGGGTTACTGATG
ATGAACATGCCCGGTTACTGGAACGTTGTGAGGGTAAACAACTGGCGGTATGGATGCGGCGGGACCAGAG
AAAAATCACTCAGGGTCAATGCCAGCGCTTCGTTAATACAGATGTAGGTGTTCCACAGGGTAGCCAGCAG
CATCCTGCGATGCAGATCCGGAACATAATGGTGCAGGGCGCTGACTTCCGCGTTTCCAGACTTTACGAAA
CACGGAAACCGAAGACCATTCATGTTGTTGCTCAGGTCGCAGACGTTTTGCAGCAGCAGTCGCTTCACGT
TCGCTCGCGTATCGGTGATTCATTCTGCTAACCAGTAAGGCAACCCCGCCAGCCTAGCCGGGTCCTCAAC
GACAGGAGCACGATCATGCGCACCCGTGGGGCCGCCATGCCGGCGATAATGGCCTGCTTCTCGCCGAAAC
GTTTGGTGGCGGGACCAGTGACGAAGGCTTGAGCGAGGGCGTGCAAGATTCCGAATACCGCAAGCGACAG
GCCGATCATCGTCGCGCTCCAGCGAAAGCGGTCCTCGCCGAAAATGACCCAGAGCGCTGCCGGCACCTGT
CCTACGAGTTGCATGATAAAGAAGACAGTCATAAGTGCGGCGACGATAGTCATGCCCCGCGCCCACCGGA
AGGAGCTGACTGGGTTGAAGGCTCTCAAGGGCATCGGTCGAGATCCCGGTGCCTAATGAGTGAGCTAACT
TACATTAATTGCGTTGCGCTCACTGCCCGCTTTCCAGTCGGGAAACCTGTCGTGCCAGCTGCATTAATGA
ATCGGCCAACGCGCGGGGAGAGGCGGTTTGCGTATTGGGCGCAAGGGTGGTTTTTCTTTTCACCAGTGAG
ACGGGCAACAGCTGATTGCCCTTCACCGCCTGGCCCTGAGAGAGTTGCAGCAAGCGGTCCACGCTGGTTT
GCCCCAGCAGGCGAAAATCCTGTTTGATGGTGGTTAACGGCGGGATATAACATGAGCTGTCTTCGGTATC
GTCGTATCCCACTACCGAGATATCCGCACCAACGCGCAGCCCGGACTCGGTAATGGCGCGCATTGCGCCC
AGCGCCATCTGATCGTTGGCAACCAGCATCGCAGTGGGAACGATGCCCTCATTCAGCATTTGCATGGTTT
GTTGAAAACCGGACATGGCACTCCAGTCGCCTTCCCGTTCCGCTATCGGCTGAATTTGATTGCGAGTGAG
ATATTTATGCCAGCCAGCCAGACGCAGACGCGCCGAGACAGAACTTAATGGGCCCGCTAACAGCGCGATT
TGCTGGTGACCCAATGCGACCAGATGCTCCACGCCCAGTCGCGTACCGTCTTCATGGGAGAAAATAATAC
TGTTGATGGGTGTCTGGTCAGAGACATCAAGAAATAACGCCGGAACATTAGTGCAGGCAGCTTCCACAGC
AATGGCATCCTGGTCATCCAGCGGATAGTTAATGATCAGCCCACTGACGCGTTGCGCGAGAAGATTGTGC
ACCGCCGCTTTACAGGCTTCGACGCCGCTTCGTTCTACCATCGACACCACCACGCTGGCACCCAGTTGAT
CGGCGCGAGATTTAATCGCCGCGACAATTTGCGACGGCGCGTGCAGGGCCAGACTGGAGGTGGCAACGCC
AATCAGCAACGACTGTTTGCCCGCCAGTTGTTGTGCCACGCGGTTGGGAATGTAATTCAGCTCCGCCATC
GCCGCTTCCACTTTTTCCCGCGTTTTCGCAGAAACGTGGCTGGCCTGGTTCACCACGCGGGAAACGGTCT
GATAAGAGACACCGGCATACTCTGCGACATCGTATAACGTTACTGGTTTCACATTCACCACCCTGAATTG
ACTCTCTTCCGGGCGCTATCATGCCATACCGCGAAAGGTTTTGCGCCATTCGATGGTGTCCGGGATCTCG
ACGCTCTCCCTTATGCGACTCCTGCATTAGGAAGCAGCCCAGTAGTAGGTTGAGGCCGTTGAGCACCGCC
GCCGCAAGGAATGGTGCATGCGCAACGCCAATCAGCAACGACTGTTTGCCCGCCAGTTGTTGTGCCACGC
GGTTGGGAATGTAATTCAGCTCCGCCATCGCCGCTTCCACTTTTTCCCGCGTTTTCGCAGAAACGTGGCT
GGCCTGGTTCACCACGCGGGAAACGGTCTGATAAGAGACACCGGCATACTCTGCGACATCGTATAACGTT
ACTGGTTTCACAGATCT
